>Addgene plasmid #121786 | LA501: pMVP (L3-L2) P2A-Neo + WPRE | addgene full sequence | sequence record 237284 | Addgene NGS Result
CTTTCCTGCGTTATCCCCTGATTCTGTGGATAACCGTATTACCGCCTTTGAGTGAGCTGATACCGCTCGC
CGCAGCCGAACGACCGAGCGCAGCGAGTCAGTGAGCGAGGAAGCGGAAGAGCGCCCAATACGCAAACCGC
CTCTCCCCGCGCGTTGGCCGATTCATTAATGCAGCTGGCACGACAGGTTTCCCGACTGGAAAGCGGGCAG
TGAGCGCAACGCAATTAATACGCGTACCGCTAGCCAGGAAGAGTTTGTAGAAACGCAAAAAGGCCATCCG
TCAGGATGGCCTTCTGCTTAGTTTGATGCCTGGCAGTTTATGGCGGGCGTCCTGCCCGCCACCCTCCGGG
CCGTTGCTTCACAACGTTCAAATCCGCTCCCGGCGGATTTGTCCTACTCAGGAGAGCGTTCACCGACAAA
CAACAGATAAAACGAAAGGCCCAGTCTTCCGACTGAGCCTTTCGTTTTATTTGATGCCTGGCAGTTCCCT
ACTCTCGCGTTAACGCTAGCATGGATGTTTTCCCAGTCACGACGTTGTAAAACGACGGCCAGTCTTAAGC
TCGGGCCCCAAATAATGATTTTATTTTGACTGATAGTGACCTGTTCGTTGCAACAAATTGATGAGCAATG
CTTTTTTATAATGCCAACTTTGTATAATAAAGTTGGTGGCGGATCCGGAGCTACTAATTTCTCTCTGTTA
AAGCAGGCAGGAGATGTGGAGGAGAATCCAGGTCCTAAGGGAATGATTGAACAAGATGGATTGCACGCAG
GTTCTCCGGCCGCTTGGGTGGAGAGGCTATTCGGCTATGACTGGGCACAACAGACAATCGGCTGCTCTGA
TGCCGCCGTGTTCCGGCTGTCAGCGCAGGGGCGCCCGGTTCTTTTTGTCAAGACCGACCTGTCCGGTGCC
CTGAATGAACTGCAGGACGAGGCAGCGCGGCTATCGTGGCTGGCCACGACGGGCGTTCCTTGCGCAGCTG
TGCTCGACGTTGTCACTGAAGCGGGAAGGGACTGGCTGCTATTGGGCGAAGTGCCGGGGCAGGATCTCCT
GTCATCTCACCTTGCTCCTGCCGAGAAAGTATCCATCATGGCTGATGCAATGCGGCGGCTGCATACGCTT
GATCCGGCTACCTGCCCATTCGACCACCAAGCGAAACATCGCATCGAGCGAGCACGTACTCGGATGGAAG
CCGGTCTTGTCGATCAGGATGATCTGGACGAAGAGCATCAGGGGCTCGCGCCAGCCGAACTGTTCGCCAG
GCTCAAGGCGCGCATGCCCGACGGCGAGGATCTCGTCGTGACCCATGGCGATGCCTGCTTGCCGAATATC
ATGGTGGAAAATGGCCGCTTTTCTGGATTCATCGACTGTGGCCGGCTGGGTGTGGCGGACCGCTATCAGG
ACATAGCGTTGGCTACCCGTGATATTGCTGAAGAGCTTGGCGGCGAATGGGCTGACCGCTTCCTCGTGCT
TTACGGTATCGCCGCTCCCGATTCGCAGCGCATCGCCTTCTATCGCCTTCTTGACGAGTTCTTCTAAGAA
TTCTGAAGCTTAGCCTAGAGCTCCTATAGTGAGACCGGTTAGTAATGATCGACAATCAACCTCTGGATTA
CAAAATTTGTGAAAGATTGACTGGTATTCTTAACTATGTTGCTCCTTTTACGCTATGTGGATACGCTGCT
TTAATGCCTTTGTATCATGCTATTGCTTCCCGTATGGCTTTCATTTTCTCCTCCTTGTATAAATCCTGGT
TGCTGTCTCTTTATGAGGAGTTGTGGCCCGTTGTCAGGCAACGTGGCGTGGTGTGCACTGTGTTTGCTGA
CGCAACCCCCACTGGTTGGGGCATTGCCACCACCTGTCAGCTCCTTTCCGGGACTTTCGCTTTCCCCCTC
CCTATTGCCACGGCGGAACTCATCGCCGCCTGCCTTGCCCGCTGCTGGACAGGGGCTCGGCTGTTGGGCA
CTGACAATTCCGTGGTGTTGTCGGGGAAGCTGACGTCCTTTCCATGGCTGCTCGCCTGTGTTGCCACCTG
GATTCTGCGCGGGACGTCCTTCTGCTACGTCCCTTCGGCCCTCAATCCAGCGGACCTTCCTTCCCGCGGC
CTGCTGCCGGCTCTGCGGCCTCTTCCGCGTCTTCGCCTTCGCCCTCAGACGAGTCGGATCTCCCTTTGGG
CCGCCTCCCCGCCTGGCGATGGTACTGTCCTAGTACCTGACCCAGCTTTCTTGTACAAAGTTGGCATTAT
AAGAAAGCATTGCTTATCAATTTGTTGCAACGAACAGGTCACTATCAGTCAAAATAAAATCATTATTTGC
CATCCAGCTGCAGGGCGGCCGCGATATCCCCTATAGTGAGTCGTATTACATGGTCATAGCTGTTTCCTGG
CAGCTCTGGCCCGTGTCTCAAAATCTCTGATGTTACATTGCACAAGATAAAAATATATCATCATGAACAA
TAAAACTGTCTGCTTACATAAACAGTAATACAAGGGGTGTTATGAGCCATATTCAACGGGAAACGTCGAG
GCCGCGATTAAATTCCAACATGGATGCTGATTTATATGGGTATAAATGGGCTCGCGATAATGTCGGGCAA
TCAGGTGCGACAATCTATCGCTTGTATGGGAAGCCCGATGCGCCAGAGTTGTTTCTGAAACATGGCAAAG
GTAGCGTTGCCAATGATGTTACAGATGAGATGGTCAGACTAAACTGGCTGACGGAATTTATGCCTCTTCC
GACCATCAAGCATTTTATCCGTACTCCTGATGATGCATGGTTACTCACCACTGCGATCCCCGGAAAAACA
GCATTCCAGGTATTAGAAGAATATCCTGATTCAGGTGAAAATATTGTTGATGCGCTGGCAGTGTTCCTGC
GCCGGTTGCATTCGATTCCTGTTTGTAATTGTCCTTTTAACAGCGATCGCGTATTTCGTCTCGCTCAGGC
GCAATCACGAATGAATAACGGTTTGGTTGATGCGAGTGATTTTGATGACGAGCGTAATGGCTGGCCTGTT
GAACAAGTCTGGAAAGAAATGCATAAACTTTTGCCATTCTCACCGGATTCAGTCGTCACTCATGGTGATT
TCTCACTTGATAACCTTATTTTTGACGAGGGGAAATTAATAGGTTGTATTGATGTTGGACGAGTCGGAAT
CGCAGACCGATACCAGGATCTTGCCATCCTATGGAACTGCCTCGGTGAGTTTTCTCCTTCATTACAGAAA
CGGCTTTTTCAAAAATATGGTATTGATAATCCTGATATGAATAAATTGCAGTTTCATTTGATGCTCGATG
AGTTTTTCTAATCAGAATTGGTTAATTGGTTGTAACACTGGCAGAGCATTACGCTGACTTGACGGGACGG
CGCAAGCTCATGACCAAAATCCCTTAACGTGAGTTACGCGTCGTTCCACTGAGCGTCAGACCCCGTAGAA
AAGATCAAAGGATCTTCTTGAGATCCTTTTTTTCTGCGCGTAATCTGCTGCTTGCAAACAAAAAAACCAC
CGCTACCAGCGGTGGTTTGTTTGCCGGATCAAGAGCTACCAACTCTTTTTCCGAAGGTAACTGGCTTCAG
CAGAGCGCAGATACCAAATACTGTTCTTCTAGTGTAGCCGTAGTTAGGCCACCACTTCAAGAACTCTGTA
GCACCGCCTACATACCTCGCTCTGCTAATCCTGTTACCAGTGGCTGCTGCCAGTGGCGATAAGTCGTGTC
TTACCGGGTTGGACTCAAGACGATAGTTACCGGATAAGGCGCAGCGGTCGGGCTGAACGGGGGGTTCGTG
CACACAGCCCAGCTTGGAGCGAACGACCTACACCGAACTGAGATACCTACAGCGTGAGCTATGAGAAAGC
GCCACGCTTCCCGAAGGGAGAAAGGCGGACAGGTATCCGGTAAGCGGCAGGGTCGGAACAGGAGAGCGCA
CGAGGGAGCTTCCAGGGGGAAACGCCTGGTATCTTTATAGTCCTGTCGGGTTTCGCCACCTCTGACTTGA
GCGTCGATTTTTGTGATGCTCGTCAGGGGGGCGGAGCCTATGGAAAAACGCCAGCAACGCGGCCTTTTTA
CGGTTCCTGGCCTTTTGCTGGCCTTTTGCTCACATGTT
Features (pLannotate 1.2.2; 11 found; start..end, strand, type, name):
    121..213     +  CDS            lacI (fragment): lac repressor; lacI; The lac repressor binds to the lac operator to inhibit transcription in E. coli. This inhibition can be relieved by adding lactose or isopropyl-β-D-thiogalactopyranoside (IPTG).
    268..295     -  terminator     rrnB T2 terminator: transcription terminator T2 from the E. coli rrnB gene
    427..470     +  terminator     rrnB T1 terminator: Escherichia coli rrnB; transcription terminator T1 from the E. coli rrnB gene
    517..553     -  CDS            lacZα (fragment): LacZα fragment of β-galactosidase; lacZ fragment
    570..665     +  protein_bind   attL3: mutant version of attL; recombination site for the Gateway® LR reaction LR Clonase™
    743..1534    +  CDS            neo: KKA2_KLEPN - Also known as kan, nptII. Experimental evidence at protein level: Swiss-Prot protein existence level 1. Resistance to kanamycin, neomycin, paromomycin, ribostamycin, butirosin and gentamicin B. From Klebsiella pneumoniae.
   1594..2182    +  misc_feature   WPRE: woodchuck hepatitis virus posttranscriptional regulatory element
   2210..2309    -  protein_bind   attL2: mutant version of attL; recombination site for the Gateway® LR reaction LR Clonase™
   2340..2358    -  promoter       T7 promoter: promoter for bacteriophage T7 RNA polymerase
   2492..3301    +  CDS            KanR: aminoglycoside phosphotransferase; aph(3')-Ia; confers resistance to kanamycin in bacteria or G418 (Geneticin®) in eukaryotes
   3448..4036    +  rep_origin     ori: high-copy-number ColE1/pMB1/pBR322/pUC origin of replication
