[The description below was written by a language model from this plasmid's Addgene catalogue record and pLannotate feature annotations shown in this document.]
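Description:
LA501: pMVP (L3-L2) P2A-Neo + WPRE is a Gateway entry plasmid from the pMVP modular cloning system, built on the Invitrogen pDONR221 P3-P2 backbone. It is a small (about 4.1 kb) bacterial cloning vector, maintained at high copy in E. coli through a ColE1/pUC-type origin and selected with kanamycin via the backbone KanR (aph(3')-Ia) gene. As in other pDONR-derived plasmids, rrnB T1 and T2 terminators sit upstream of the recombination cassette to insulate it from read-through transcription. A T7 promoter and M13 primer sites flank the insert for sequencing. The short lacI and lacZα matches in the annotation are only fragments and have no functional role.

The payload is a synthetic insert of roughly 1.5 kb lying between attL3 and attL2 sites. It consists of a P2A self-cleaving peptide sequence (named in the record but not picked up as a separate annotated feature, presumably occupying the gap between attL3 and the neo coding sequence), followed by the neomycin phosphotransferase gene and then a WPRE. The module carries no promoter of its own. It is meant to occupy the final position in a 3- or 4-component MultiSite Gateway Pro LR assembly, where it is joined in frame downstream of a gene of interest supplied by another entry plasmid. In the resulting lentiviral expression vector, a single transcript encodes the gene and Neo. Ribosomal skipping at P2A releases them as separate proteins, so G418 selection reports on transgene expression, while the WPRE enhances transcript stability and expression.
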