Addgene plasmid #121786: LA501: pMVP (L3-L2) P2A-Neo + WPRE
Purpose: pMVP L3-L2 entry plasmid, contains Neo-P2A + WPRE for 3- or 4-component MultiSite Gateway Pro assembly. Allows expression of C-term Neo selection marker linked by P2A to a gene in lentivirus vectors
Depositing lab: Christopher Newgard. Depositing organization: Duke University. Publication: Creation of versatile cloning platforms for transgene expression and dCas9-based epigenome editing. Haldeman JM, Conway AE, Arlotto ME, Slentz DH, Muoio DM, Becker TC, Newgard CB. Nucleic Acids Res. 2018 Dec 27. pii: 5264291. doi: 10.1093/nar/gky1286. PubMed 30590691.
Backbone
  Vector backbone: pDONR221 P3-P2
  Backbone manufacturer: Invitrogen
  Backbone size w/o insert (bp): 2555
  Vector type: Synthetic Biology ; pMVP Gateway Entry Plasmid
Growth in bacteria
  Bacterial resistance: Kanamycin, 50 μg/mL
  Growth temperature: 37°C
  Growth strain: DH5alpha
  Copy number: High Copy
Gene/Insert
  Gene/Insert name: P2A-Neo + WPRE
  Species: Synthetic
  Insert size (bp): 1543
  Cloning method: Gateway Cloning
  Sequencing primers: 5′ M13F; 3′ M13R
Terms and licenses: Academic/Nonprofit Terms; Industry Terms: Not Available to Industry
How to cite: LA501: pMVP (L3-L2) P2A-Neo + WPRE was a gift from Christopher Newgard (Addgene plasmid # 121786 ; http://n2t.net/addgene:121786 ; RRID:Addgene_121786)
